>Addgene plasmid #149163 | pGBW-m4046704 | addgene full sequence | sequence record 297809 | Ginkgo NGS Result
GCGGCCGCTTGCTATATTGAAGTACGGATTAGAAGCCGCCGAGCGGGCGACAGCCCTCCGACGGAAGACT
CTCCTCCGTGCGTCCTCGTCTTCACCGGTCGCGTTCCTGAAACGCAGATGTGCCTCGCGCCGCACTGCTC
CGAACAATAAAGATTCTACAATACTAGCTTTTATGGTTATGAAGAGGAAAAATTGGCAGTAACCTGGCCC
CACAAACCTTCAAATTAACGAATCAAATTAACAACCATAGGATGATAATGCGATTAGTTTTTTAGCCTTA
TTTCTGGGGTAATTAATCAGCGAAGCGATGATTTTTGATCTATTAACAGATATATAAATGGAAAAGCTGC
ATAACCACTTTAACTAATACTTTCAACATTTTCAGTTTGTATTACTTCTTATTCAAATGTCATAAAAGTA
TCAACAAAAAATTGTTAATATACCTCTATACTTTAACGTCAAGGAGAAAAAACTATAATGGCAGTCGGCG
CTTGTGTATTATGCAACTCCCAGACGTCGTTGAGATGTGGTGCTTGTATTCGTAGACCTTTCCTTTGCTG
TAAATGTTGCTATGACCACGTTATCTCAACTTCTCATAAGCTAGTTCTGAGCGTCAATCCATACGTGTGT
AACGCCCCCGGGTGTGATGTTACAGACGTTACCCAATTGTACTTGGGAGGTATGTCTTACTATTGTAAGT
CCCACAAGCCACCTATATCTTTTCCATTATGCGCTAACGGTCAAGTCTTCGGTTTGTACAAAAATACCTG
TGTTGGTAGTGATAATGTTACCGACTTTAACGCCATTGCTACTTGTGATTGGACTAACGCGGGTGATTAT
ATCTTGGCTAACACTTGTACCGAGAGGCTTAAGTTGTTCGCCGCTGAAACCTTAAAGGCTACGGAAGAAA
CATTCAAATTGAGTTACGGTATCGCTACTGTCAGAGAAGTTCTATCTGATAGAGAATTGCATCTCTCCTG
GGAGGTGGGTAAGCCAAGACCACCGTTGAACCGGAATTACGTCTTTACTGGATACAGGGTTACTAAGAAC
TCTAAGGTTCAAATTGGGGAATATACCTTTGAAAAGGGCGACTACGGTGACGCCGTAGTCTATAGAGGTA
CCACCACTTACAAATTGAACGTCGGTGACTATTTCGTTTTAACCAGCCACACAGTGATGCCACTGTCAGC
GCCAACATTAGTTCCGCAAGAGCATTACGTTAGAATTACTGGTTTGTATCCAACTCTAAATATCTCTGAT
GAATTTTCCTCCAATGTGGCTAACTACCAAAAAGTAGGTATGCAAAAGTACTCTACCTTGCAAGGTCCAC
CTGGTACTGGGAAGTCGCACTTCGCTATAGGTTTGGCACTGTACTACCCATCTGCTAGAATTGTTTACAC
GGCATGTTCTCATGCTGCTGTAGACGCCTTGTGTGAAAAGGCCTTGAAATATTTACCCATTGATAAATGT
TCAAGAATTATCCCAGCACGAGCTCGTGTTGAATGTTTCGACAAGTTTAAGGTCAACAGCACACTAGAAC
AATACGTCTTCTGCACTGTTAATGCTTTGCCAGAAACGACTGCTGATATCGTCGTCTTTGATGAAATCTC
GATGGCCACTAACTATGACTTATCCGTAGTTAATGCTAGACTTCGTGCAAAGCACTACGTCTATATTGGT
GATCCAGCTCAGCTGCCTGCACCAAGAACTTTGTTAACCAAGGGTACCTTGGAACCAGAATACTTCAACT
CTGTGTGTCGCCTGATGAAGACAATCGGCCCTGATATGTTCCTAGGTACATGTAGACGTTGTCCAGCTGA
AATTGTGGACACGGTCAGTGCCTTGGTTTACGATAACAAATTAAAGGCGCATAAGGACAAAAGCGCTCAA
TGTTTCAAGATGTTTTACAAGGGTGTCATTACTCACGATGTTAGTTCGGCCATCAATAGACCCCAAATAG
GTGTTGTTAGAGAATTTTTGACAAGGAACCCAGCATGGAGAAAGGCTGTTTTCATATCCCCATACAATTC
TCAAAACGCGGTAGCCTCAAAAATCTTGGGTCTTCCCACTCAGACCGTTGATTCTTCCCAAGGAAGTGAA
TATGACTACGTGATTTTCACTCAAACCACCGAGACTGCCCACTCTTGCAACGTCAATCGTTTCAACGTTG
CTATTACGAGAGCCAAGGTTGGCATCTTGTGTATCATGTCTGATAGAGACTTGTACGATAAATTACAGTT
TACATCCTTAGAAATACCAAGACGAAACGTCGCTACTTTGCAATAAACAGGCCCCTTTTCCTTTGTCGAT
ATCATGTAATTAGTTATGTCACGCTTACATTCACGCCCTCCTCCCACATCCGCTCTAACCGAAAAGGAAG
GAGTTAGACAACCTGAAGTCTAGGTCCCTATTTATTTTTTTTAATAGTTATGTTAGTATTAAGAACGTTA
TTTATATTTCAAATTTTTCTTTTTTTTCTGTACAAAGCGGCCGCCGAACCACTAGTGCACTGCAGTACAC
GGTTTCCTTGAAATTTTTTTGATTCGGTAATCTCCGAACAGAAGGAAGAACGAAGGAAGGAGCACAGACT
TAGATTGGTATATATACGCATATGTAGTGTTGAAGAAACATGAAATTGCCCAGTATTCTTAACCCAACTG
CACAGAACAAAAACGTGCAGGAAACGAAGATAAATCATGTCGAAAGCTACATATAAGGAACGTGCTGCTA
CTCATCCTAGTCCTGTTGCTGCCAAGCTATTTAATATCATGCACGAAAAGCAAACAAACTTGTGTGCTTC
ATTGGATGTTCGTACCACCAAGGAATTACTGGAGTTAGTTGAAGCATTAGGTCCCAAAATTTGTTTACTA
AAAACACATGTGGATATCTTGACTGATTTTTCCATGGAGGGCACAGTTAAGCCGCTAAAGGCATTATCCG
CCAAGTACAATTTTTTACTCTTCGAGGACAGAAAATTTGCTGACATTGGTAATACAGTCAAATTGCAGTA
CTCTGCGGGTGTATACAGAATAGCAGAATGGGCAGACATTACGAATGCACACGGTGTGGTGGGCCCAGGT
ATTGTTAGCGGTTTGAAGCAGGCGGCAGAAGAAGTAACAAAGGAACCTAGAGGCCTTTTGATGTTAGCAG
AATTGTCATGCAAGGGCTCCCTATCTACTGGAGAATATACTAAGGGTACTGTTGACATTGCGAAGAGCGA
CAAAGATTTTGTTATCGGCTTTATTGCTCAAAGAGACATGGGTGGAAGAGATGAAGGTTACGATTGGTTG
ATTATGACACCCGGTGTGGGTTTAGATGACAAGGGAGATGCATTGGGTCAACAGTATAGAACCGTGGATG
ATGTGGTTTCTACAGGATCTGACATTATTATTGTTGGAAGAGGACTATTTGCAAAGGGAAGGGATGCTAA
GGTAGAGGGTGAACGTTACAGAAAAGCAGGCTGGGAAGCATATTTGAGAAGATGCGGCCAGCAAAACTAA
AAAACTGTATTATAAGTAAATGCATGTATACTAAACTCACAAATTAGAGCTTCAATTTAATTATATCAGT
TATTACCCGAGTAACGAAGCATCTGTGCTTCATTTTGTAGAACAAAAATGCAACGCGAGAGCGCTAATTT
TTCAAACAAAGAATCTGAGCTGCATTTTTACAGAACAGAAATGCAACGCGAAAGCGCTATTTTACCAACG
AAGAATCTGTGCTTCATTTTTGTAAAACAAAAATGCAACGCGAGAGCGCTAATTTTTCAAACAAAGAATC
TGAGCTGCATTTTTACAGAACAGAAATGCAACGCGAGAGCGCTATTTTACCAACAAAGAATCTATACTTC
TTTTTTGTTCTACAAAAATGCATCCCGAGAGCGCTATTTTTCTAACAAAGCATCTTAGATTACTTTTTTT
CTCCTTTGTGCGCTCTATAATGCAGTCTCTTGATAACTTTTTGCACTGTAGGTCCGTTAAGGTTAGAAGA
AGGCTACTTTGGTGTCTATTTTCTCTTCCATAAAAAAAGCCTGACTCCACTTCCCGCGTTTACTGATTAC
TAGCGAAGCTGCGGGTGCATTTTTTCAAGATAAAGGCATCCCCGATTATATTCTATACCGATGTGGATTG
CGCATACTTTGTGAACAGAAAGTGATAGCGTTGATGATTCTTCATTGGTCAGAAAATTATGAACGGTTTC
TTCTATTTTGTCTCTATATACTACGTATAGGAAATGTTTACATTTTCGTATTGTTTTCGATTCACTCTAT
GAATAGTTCTTACTACAATTTTTTTGTCTAAAGAGTAATACTAGAGATAAACATAAAAAATGTAGAGGTC
GAGTTTAGATGCAAGTTCAAGGAGCGAAAGGTGGATGGGTAGGTTATATAGGGATATAGCACAGAGATAT
ATAGCAAAGAGATACTTTTGAGCAATGTTTGTGGAAGCGGTATTCGCAATATTTTAGTAGCTCGTTACAG
TCCGGTGCGTTTTTGGTTTTTTGAAAGTGCGTCATCAGAGCGCTTTTGGTTTTCAAAAGCGCTCTGAAGT
TCCTATACTTTCTAGCTAGAGAATAGGAACTTCCCGAGCGGCCGCGTGTTACAAGCTTGACTCCAGCGTA
ACTGGACTGCAATCAACTCACTGGCTCACCTTCACGGGTGGGCCTTTCTTCGGTAGAAAATCAAAGGATC
TTCTTGAGATCCTTTTTTTCTGCGCGTAATCTGCTGCTTGCAAACAAAAAAACCACCGCTACCAGCGGTG
GTTTGTTTGCCGGATCAAGAGCTACCAACTCTTTTTCCGAGGTAACTGGCTTCAGCAGAGCGCAGATACC
AAATACTGTTCTTCTAGTGTAGCCGTAGTTAGGCCACCACTTCAAGAACTCTGTAGCACCGCCTACATAC
CTCGCTCTGCTAATCCTGTTACCAGTGGCTGCTGCCAGTGGCGATAAGTCGTGTCTTACCGGGTTGGACT
CAAGACGATAGTTACCGGATAAGGCGCAGCGGTCGGGCTGAACGGGGGGTTCGTGCACACAGCCCAGCTT
GGAGCGAACGACCTACACCGAACTGAGATACCTACAGCGTGAGCTATGAGAAAGCGCCACGCTTCCCGAA
GGGAGAAAGGCGGACAGGTATCCGGTAAGCGGCAGGGTCGGAACAGGAGAGCGCACGAGGGAGCTTCCAG
GGGTAAACGCCTGGTATCTTTATAGTCCTGTCGGGTTTCGCCACCTCTGACTTGAGCATCGATTTTTGTG
ATGCTCGTCAGGGGGGCGGAGCCTATGGAAAAACGCCAGCAACGCAGAAAGGCCCACCCGAAGGTGAGCC
AGGTGATTACATTTGGGCCCTCATCAGAGGTTTTCACCGTCATCACCGAAACGCGCGAGGCAGCTGCGGT
AAAGCTCATCAGCGTGGTCGTGAAGCGATTCACAGATGTCTGCCTGTTCATCCGCGTCCAGCTCGTTGAG
TTTCTCCAGAAGCGTTAATGTCTGGCTTCTGATAAAGCGGGCCATGTTAAGGGCGGTTTTTTCCTGTTTG
GTCACTTACCAATGCTTAATCAGTGAGGCACCTATCTCAGCGATCTGTCTATTTCGTTCATCCATAGTTG
CCTGACTCCCCGTCGTGTAGATAACTACGATGCGGGAGGGCTTACCATCTGGCCCCAGTGCTGCAATGAT
ACCGCGAGACCCACGCTCACCGGCTCCAGATTTATCAGCAATAAACCAGCCAGCCGGGAGGGCCGAGCGC
AGAAGTGATCCTGCAACTTTATCCGCCTCCATCCAGTCTATTAATTGTTGCCGGGAAGCTAGAGTAAGTA
GTTCGCCAGTTAATAGTTTGCGCAACGTTGTTGCCATTGCTACAGGCATCGTGGTGTCACGCTCGTCGTT
TGGTATGGCTTCATTCAGCTCCGGTTCCCAACGATCAAGGCGAGTTACATGATCCCCCATGTTGTGCAAA
AAAGCGGTTAGCTCCTTCGGTCCTCCGATCGTTGCCAGAAGTAAGTTGGCCGCAGTGTTATCACTCATGG
TTATGGCAGCACTGCATAATTCTCTTACTGTCATGCCATCCGTGAGATGCTTTTCTGTGACTGGTGAGTA
CTCAACCAAGTCATTCTGAGAATAGTGTATGCGGCGACCGAGTTGCTCTTGCCCGGCGTCAATACGGGAT
AATACCGCGCCACATAGCAGAACTTTAAAAGTGCTCATCATTGGAAAACGTTCTTCGGGGCGTAAACTCT
CAAGGATCTTACCGCTGTTGAGATCCAGTTCGATGTAACCCACTCGTGCACCCAACTGATCTTCAGCATC
TTTTACTTTCACCAGCGTTTCTGGGTGAGCAAAAACAGGAAGGCAAAATGCCGCAAAAAAGGGAATAAGG
GCGACACGGAAATGTTGAATACTCATTTTAGCTTCCTTAGCTCCTGAAAATCTCGATAACTCAAAAAATA
CGCCCGGTAGTGATCTTATTTCATTATGGTGAAAGTTGGAACCTCTTACGTGCCGATCAAGTCAAAAGCC
TCCGGTCGGAGGCTTTTGACTTTCTGCTATGGAGGTCAGGTATGATTTAAATGGTCAGTTAGA
Features (pLannotate 1.2.2; 13 found; start..end, strand, type, name):
     25..466     +  promoter       GAL1 promoter: S. cerevisiae GAL1; inducible promoter, regulated by Gal4
    475..2283    +  CDS            rep (fragment): R1AB_SARS - Experimental evidence at protein level: Swiss-Prot protein existence level 1. [2'-O-methyltransferase]: Methyltransferase that mediates mRNA cap 2'-O-ribose methylation to the 5'-cap structure of viral mRNAs. N7-methyl guanosine cap is a prerequisite for binding of nsp16. Therefore plays an essential role in viral mRNAs cap methylation which is essential to evade immune system. From Severe acute respiratory syndrome coronavirus (SARS-CoV).
   2312..2484    +  terminator     CYC1 terminator (fragment): S. cerevisiae CYC1; transcription terminator for CYC1
   2520..2696    +  promoter       URA3 promoter (fragment): S. cerevisiae URA3
   2697..3500    +  CDS            URA3: orotidine-5'-phosphate decarboxylase, required for uracil biosynthesis; S. cerevisiae URA3; yeast auxotrophic marker, counterselectable with 5-fluoroorotic acid (5-FOA)
   3583..4565    -  rep_origin     2μ ori: yeast 2μ plasmid origin of replication
   4643..4672    +  terminator     T3Te terminator: phage T3 early transcription terminator
   4694..5281    +  rep_origin     ori: high-copy-number ColE1/pMB1/pBR322/pUC origin of replication
   5293..5320    -  terminator     T7Te terminator: phage T7 early transcription terminator
   5344..5535    -  CDS            rop: Rop protein, which maintains plasmids at low copy number; rop
   5536..6396    -  CDS            AmpR: β-lactamase; bla; confers resistance to ampicillin, carbenicillin, and related antibiotics
   6397..6499    -  promoter       cat promoter: promoter of the E. coli cat gene encoding chloramphenicol acetyltransferase
   6500..6531    -  terminator     tonB terminator: bidirectional E. coli tonB-P14 transcription terminator
