[The description below was written by a language model from this plasmid's Addgene catalogue record and pLannotate feature annotations shown in this document.]
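Description:
pGBW-m4046704 is an episomal yeast expression plasmid and E. coli shuttle vector for producing the SARS-CoV-2 helicase in Saccharomyces cerevisiae. In yeast it replicates from the 2μ origin, which supports multicopy maintenance, and is selected through the URA3 marker, which complements uracil auxotrophy and can be counterselected with 5-fluoroorotic acid. In bacteria it is propagated from a ColE1/pUC-type origin with ampicillin selection. In the annotated sequence, the β-lactamase gene is driven by a cat promoter. The bacterial modules are bracketed by short phage T3 and T7 early terminators and a tonB terminator, which insulate them from transcriptional read-through. The annotation also calls a short rop segment next to AmpR, although the catalogue lists the plasmid as high copy.

The payload is a synthetic open reading frame of about 1.8 kb encoding the helicase, a mature cleavage product of the viral ORF1ab replicase polyprotein. It was made by gene synthesis and recoded for S. cerevisiae codon usage. The feature table labels this region as a fragment of the SARS-CoV replicase polyprotein. The methyltransferase text attached to that hit comes from the generic polyprotein database entry and does not describe the insert. The coding sequence sits between the GAL1 promoter, which is galactose-inducible under Gal4 control, and a CYC1 terminator fragment, so expression can be switched on by carbon source. No epitope or purification tags are recorded.

The plasmid is suited to inducible production of the viral helicase in yeast, though the record specifies no application beyond expression. The depositor notes that the sequencing used for quality control may not cover the whole plasmid.
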