Addgene plasmid #149163: pGBW-m4046704
Purpose: Yeast Expression plasmid for SARS-CoV-2 helicase
Depositing lab: Ginkgo Bioworks & Benjie Chen. Depositing organization: Ginkgo Bioworks.
Backbone
  Vector backbone: AmpR; 2u URA3
  Backbone size w/o insert (bp): 4078
  Vector type: Yeast Expression
  Selectable markers: URA3
Growth in bacteria
  Bacterial resistance: Ampicillin, 100 μg/mL
  Growth temperature: 37°C
  Growth strain: DH5alpha
  Copy number: High Copy
Gene/Insert
  Gene/Insert name: SARS-CoV-2 helicase
  Species: S. cerevisiae (budding yeast); Severe acute respiratory syndrome coronavirus 2
  Insert size (bp): 1802
  Mutation: Saccharomyces cerevisiae recode 1
  Entrez Gene: ORF1ab (a.k.a. GU280_gp01)
  Promoter: pGAL1
  Cloning method: Unknown
Resource information
  A portion of this plasmid was derived from a plasmid made by: GinkgoBioworks
Depositor comments: NCBI Reference Sequence: YP_009725308.1. Created by gene synthesis with Not1 site. NGS used for QC was performed by Ginkgo and may not fully cover the entire plasmid.
How to cite: pGBW-m4046704 was a gift from Ginkgo Bioworks & Benjie Chen (Addgene plasmid # 149163 ; http://n2t.net/addgene:149163 ; RRID:Addgene_149163)
